>Addgene plasmid #75034 | pAAV CD68-EGFP | depositor full sequence | sequence record 156215 | Full plasmid sequence
ACTTCTGACAACGATCGGAGGACCGAAGGAGCTAACCGCTTTTTTGCACAACATGGGGGATCATGTAACT
CGCCTTGATCGTTGGGAACCGGAGCTGAATGAAGCCATACCAAACGACGAGCGTGACACCACGATGCCTG
TAGCAATGGCAACAACGTTGCGCAAACTATTAACTGGCGAACTACTTACTCTAGCTTCCCGGCAACAATT
AATAGACTGGATGGAGGCGGATAAAGTTGCAGGACCACTTCTGCGCTCGGCCCTTCCGGCTGGCTGGTTT
ATTGCTGATAAATCTGGAGCCGGTGAGCGTGGGTCTCGCGGTATCATTGCAGCACTGGGGCCAGATGGTA
AGCCCTCCCGTATCGTAGTTATCTACACGACGGGGAGTCAGGCAACTATGGATGAACGAAATAGACAGAT
CGCTGAGATAGGTGCCTCACTGATTAAGCATTGGTAACTGTCAGACCAAGTTTACTCATATATACTTTAG
ATTGATTTAAAACTTCATTTTTAATTTAAAAGGATCTAGGTGAAGATCCTTTTTGATAATCTCATGACCA
AAATCCCTTAACGTGAGTTTTCGTTCCACTGAGCGTCAGACCCCGTAGAAAAGATCAAAGGATCTTCTTG
AGATCCTTTTTTTCTGCGCGTAATCTGCTGCTTGCAAACAAAAAAACCACCGCTACCAGCGGTGGTTTGT
TTGCCGGATCAAGAGCTACCAACTCTTTTTCCGAAGGTAACTGGCTTCAGCAGAGCGCAGATACCAAATA
CTGTCCTTCTAGTGTAGCCGTAGTTAGGCCACCACTTCAAGAACTCTGTAGCACCGCCTACATACCTCGC
TCTGCTAATCCTGTTACCAGTGGCTGCTGCCAGTGGCGATAAGTCGTGTCTTACCGGGTTGGACTCAAGA
CGATAGTTACCGGATAAGGCGCAGCGGTCGGGCTGAACGGGGGGTTCGTGCACACAGCCCAGCTTGGAGC
GAACGACCTACACCGAACTGAGATACCTACAGCGTGAGCTATGAGAAAGCGCCACGCTTCCCGAAGGGAG
AAAGGCGGACAGGTATCCGGTAAGCGGCAGGGTCGGAACAGGAGAGCGCACGAGGGAGCTTCCAGGGGGA
AACGCCTGGTATCTTTATAGTCCTGTCGGGTTTCGCCACCTCTGACTTGAGCGTCGATTTTTGTGATGCT
CGTCAGGGGGGCGGAGCCTATGGAAAAACGCCAGCAACGCGGCCTTTTTACGGTTCCTGGCCTTTTGCTG
GCCTTTTGCTCACATGTCCTGCAGGCAGCTGCGCGCTCGCTCGCTCACTGAGGCCGCCCGGGCAAAGCCC
GGGCGTCGGGCGACCTTTGGTCGCCCGGCCTCAGTGAGCGAGCGAGCGCGCAGAGAGGGAGTGGCCAACT
CCATCACTAGGGGTTCCTGCGGCCGCACGCGTGATATCAAACTGCCTGTTTGGGCTTCTCATTTCTTACC
TCCCCTTCCCTCTCCCACCTGCTACTGGGTGCATCTCTGCTCCCCCCTTCCCCAGCAGATGGTTACCTTT
GGGCTGTTGCTTTCTTGTCACCATCTGAGTTCTCAGACGCTGGAAAGCCATGTTCTCGGCTCTGTGAATG
ACAATGCTGACTGGAGTGCTGCCCCTCTGTAAAGGGCTGGGTGTGGATGGTCACAAGCCCCTCACATGCC
TCAGCCAAGAGGAAGTAGTACAGGGGTCAGCCCAGAGGTCCAGGGGAAAGGAGTGGAAACCGATTTCCCC
ACCAAGGGAGGGGCCTGTACCTCAGCTGTTCCCATAGCTACTTGCCACAACTGCCAAGCAAGTTTCGCTG
AGTTTGACACATGGATCCCTGTGGATCAACTGCCCTAGGACTCCGTTTGCACCCATGTGACACTGTTGAC
TTTGCCCTGACGAAGCAGGGCCAACAGTCCCCTAACTTAATTACAAAAACTAATGACTAAGAGAGAGGTG
GCTAGAGCTGAGGCCCCTGAGTCAGGCTGTGGGTGGGATCATCTCCAGTACAGGAAGTGAGACTTTCATT
TCCTCCTTTCCAAGAGAGGGCTGAGGGAGCAGGGTTGAGCAACTGGTGCAGACAGCCTAGCTGGACTTTG
GGTGAGGCGGTTCAGCCATATCGTCGACGCCACCATGGTGAGCAAGGGCGAGGAGCTGTTCACCGGGGTG
GTGCCCATCCTGGTCGAGCTGGACGGCGACGTAAACGGCCACAAGTTCAGCGTGTCCGGCGAGGGCGAGG
GCGATGCCACCTACGGCAAGCTGACCCTGAAGTTCATCTGCACCACCGGCAAGCTGCCCGTGCCCTGGCC
CACCCTCGTGACCACCCTGACCTACGGCGTGCAGTGCTTCAGCCGCTACCCCGACCACATGAAGCAGCAC
GACTTCTTCAAGTCCGCCATGCCCGAAGGCTACGTCCAGGAGCGCACCATCTTCTTCAAGGACGACGGCA
ACTACAAGACCCGCGCCGAGGTGAAGTTCGAGGGCGACACCCTGGTGAACCGCATCGAGCTGAAGGGCAT
CGACTTCAAGGAGGACGGCAACATCCTGGGGCACAAGCTGGAGTACAACTACAACAGCCACAACGTCTAT
ATCATGGCCGACAAGCAGAAGAACGGCATCAAGGTGAACTTCAAGATCCGCCACAACATCGAGGACGGCA
GCGTGCAGCTCGCCGACCACTACCAGCAGAACACCCCCATCGGCGACGGCCCCGTGCTGCTGCCCGACAA
CCACTACCTGAGCACCCAGTCCGCCCTGAGCAAAGACCCCAACGAGAAGCGCGATCACATGGTCCTGCTG
GAGTTCGTGACCGCCGCCGGGATCACTCTCGGCATGGACGAGCTGTACAAGTAGGAATTCGATATCAAGC
TTATCGATAATCAACCTCTGGATTACAAAATTTGTGAAAGATTGACTGGTATTCTTAACTATGTTGCTCC
TTTTACGCTATGTGGATACGCTGCTTTAATGCCTTTGTATCATGCTATTGCTTCCCGTATGGCTTTCATT
TTCTCCTCCTTGTATAAATCCTGGTTGCTGTCTCTTTATGAGGAGTTGTGGCCCGTTGTCAGGCAACGTG
GCGTGGTGTGCACTGTGTTTGCTGACGCAACCCCCACTGGTTGGGGCATTGCCACCACCTGTCAGCTCCT
TTCCGGGACTTTCGCTTTCCCCCTCCCTATTGCCACGGCGGAACTCATCGCCGCCTGCCTTGCCCGCTGC
TGGACAGGGGCTCGGCTGTTGGGCACTGACAATTCCGTGGTGTTGTCGGGGAAATCATCGTCCTTTCCTT
GGCTGCTCGCCTATGTTGCCACCTGGATTCTGCGCGGGACGTCCTTCTGCTACGTCCCTTCGGCCCTCAA
TCCAGCGGACCTTCCTTCCCGCGGCCTGCTGCCGGCTCTGCGGCCTCTTCCGCGTCTTCGCCTTCGCCCT
CAGACGAGTCGGATCTCCCTTTGGGCCGCCTCCCCGCATCGATACCGAGCGCTGCTCGAGAGATCTACGG
GTGGCATCCCTGTGACCCCTCCCCAGTGCCTCTCCTGGCCCTGGAAGTTGCCACTCCAGTGCCCACCAGC
CTTGTCCTAATAAAATTAAGTTGCATCATTTTGTCTGACTAGGTGTCCTTCTATAATATTATGGGGTGGA
GGGGGGTGGTATGGAGCAAGGGGCAAGTTGGGAAGACAACCTGTAGGGCCTGCGGGGTCTATTGGGAACC
AAGCTGGAGTGCAGTGGCACAATCTTGGCTCACTGCAATCTCCGCCTCCTGGGTTCAAGCGATTCTCCTG
CCTCAGCCTCCCGAGTTGTTGGGATTCCAGGCATGCATGACCAGGCTCAGCTAATTTTTGTTTTTTTGGT
AGAGACGGGGTTTCACCATATTGGCCAGGCTGGTCTCCAACTCCTAATCTCAGGTGATCTACCCACCTTG
GCCTCCCAAATTGCTGGGATTACAGGCGTGAACCACTGCTCCCTTCCCTGTCCTTCTGATTTTGTAGGTA
ACCACGTGCGGACCGAGCGGCCGCAGGAACCCCTAGTGATGGAGTTGGCCACTCCCTCTCTGCGCGCTCG
CTCGCTCACTGAGGCCGGGCGACCAAAGGTCGCCCGACGCCCGGGCTTTGCCCGGGCGGCCTCAGTGAGC
GAGCGAGCGCGCAGCTGCCTGCAGGGGCGCCTGATGCGGTATTTTCTCCTTACGCATCTGTGCGGTATTT
CACACCGCATA
[142 nt withheld, positions 4212-4353]
C
[141 nt withheld, positions 4355-4495]
CCTTTGACGTTGGAGTCCACGTTCTTT
[37 nt withheld, positions 4523-4559]
ACCCTATCTCGGGCTATTCTTTTGATTTATAAGGGATTTTGCCGATTTCGGCCTATTGGTTAAAAAATGA
GCTGATTTAACAAAAATTTAACGCGAATTTTAACAAAATATTAACGTTTACAATTTTATGGTGCACTCTC
AGTACAATCTGCTCTGATGCCGCATAGTTAAGCCAGCCCCGACACCCGCCAACACCCGCTGACGCGCCCT
GACGGGCTTGTCTGCTCCCGGCATCCGCTTACAGACAAGCTGTGACCGTCTCCGGGAGCTGCATGTGTCA
GAGGTTTTCACCGTCATCACCGAAACGCGCGAGACGAAAGGGCCTCGTGATACGCCTATTTTTATAGGTT
AATGTCATGATAATAATGGTTTCTTAGACGTCAGGTGGCACTTTTCGGGGAAATGTGCGCGGAACCCCTA
TTTGTTTATTTTTCTAAATACATTCAAATATGTATCCGCTCATGAGACAATAACCCTGATAAATGCTTCA
ATAATATTGAAAAAGGAAGAGTATGAGTATTCAACATTTCCGTGTCGCCCTTATTCCCTTTTTTGCGGCA
TTTTGCCTTCCTGTTTTTGCTCACCCAGAAACGCTGGTGAAAGTAAAAGATGCTGAAGATCAGTTGGGTG
CACGAGTGGGTTACATCGAACTGGATCTCAACAGCGGTAAGATCCTTGAGAGTTTTCGCCCCGAAGAACG
TTTTCCAATGATGAGCACTTTTAAAGTTCTGCTATGTGGCGCGGTATTATCCCGTATTGACGCCGGGCAA
GAGCAACTCGGTCGCCGCATACACTATTCTCAGAATGACTTGGTTGAGTACTCACCAGTCACAGAAAAGC
ATCTTACGGATGGCATGACAGTAAGAGAATTATGCAGTGCTGCCATAACCATGAGTGATAACACTGCGGC
CAACTT
Features (pLannotate 1.2.2; 13 found; start..end, strand, type, name):
    628..1216    +  rep_origin     ori: high-copy-number ColE1/pMB1/pBR322/pUC origin of replication
   1278..1418    -  repeat_region  AAV2 ITR: inverted terminal repeat of adeno-associated virus serotype 2 inverted
   2135..2851    +  CDS            EGFP: EGFP is a basic (constitutively fluorescent) green fluorescent protein published in 1996, derived from Aequorea victoria. It is reported to be a rapidly-maturing weak dimer with moderate acid sensitivity.
   2853..2879    +  misc_feature   MCS (fragment): pBluescript multiple cloning site
   2879..3467    +  misc_feature   WPRE: woodchuck hepatitis virus posttranscriptional regulatory element
   3499..3975    +  polyA_signal   hGH poly(A) signal: human growth hormone polyadenylation signal
   4015..4155    +  repeat_region  AAV2 ITR: inverted terminal repeat of adeno-associated virus serotype 2 inverted
   4160..4211    -  misc_feature   bom (fragment): basis of mobility region from pBR322
   4230..4610    +  rep_origin     M13 ori (sequence partly withheld): M13 bacteriophage origin of replication; arrow indicates direction of (+) strand synthesis
   4686..4735    -  misc_feature   bom (fragment): basis of mobility region from pBR322
   4837..4872    -  CDS            rop (fragment): Rop protein, which maintains plasmids at low copy number; rop
   4967..5071    +  promoter       AmpR promoter: bla
   5072..457     +  CDS            AmpR (across the origin): β-lactamase; bla; confers resistance to ampicillin, carbenicillin, and related antibiotics
