[The description below was written by a language model from this plasmid's Addgene catalogue record and pLannotate feature annotations shown in this document.]
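Description:
pAAV CD68-EGFP is an adeno-associated virus transfer plasmid for mammalian expression of EGFP under the CD68 promoter. CD68 is a marker of macrophage- and microglia-lineage cells, so its promoter is generally used to bias transgene expression toward those cell types. The plasmid is propagated in bacteria from a high-copy ColE1/pUC-type origin with ampicillin selection (β-lactamase driven by its own promoter), and the backbone also carries an M13 phage origin along with small annotated remnants of the pBR322 bom and rop regions.

The expression cassette lies between two AAV2 inverted terminal repeats, the cis elements needed for replication and packaging of the intervening DNA into AAV particles when rep, cap and helper functions are provided in trans. Within the ITRs, the annotation shows the EGFP coding sequence, a short multiple-cloning-site fragment, a WPRE that enhances transcript stability and expression, and the human growth hormone polyadenylation signal. The CD68 promoter itself was not picked up by the automated annotation. The roughly 700-nt unannotated stretch between the upstream ITR and EGFP is where it would be expected to sit. The catalogue lists a total size of 6070 bp, whereas the annotated depositor sequence is 5475 nt, and the record does not explain this discrepancy.

The construct serves as a fluorescent reporter, and plausibly as a control vector, for AAV-mediated labelling of CD68-expressing cells. It was deposited in connection with work on spinal neuroinflammation and neuropathic pain in rats, and as part of an NIH programme developing tools for understudied druggable proteins.
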