Addgene plasmid #75034: pAAV CD68-EGFP
Purpose: Expression of EGFP using the CD68 promoter.
Depositing lab: Bryan Roth. Publication: Morphine paradoxically prolongs neuropathic pain in rats by amplifying spinal NLRP3 inflammasome activation. Grace PM, Strand KA, Galer EL, Urban DJ, Wang X, Baratta MV, Fabisiak TJ, Anderson ND, Cheng K, Greene LI, Berkelhammer D, Zhang Y, Ellis AL, Yin HH, Campeau S, Rice KC, Roth BL, Maier SF, Watkins LR. Proc Natl Acad Sci U S A. 2016 Jun 14;113(24):E3441-50. doi: 10.1073/pnas.1602070113. Epub 2016 May 31. PubMed 27247388.
Backbone
  Vector backbone: AAV
  Backbone size w/o insert (bp): 4023
  Total vector size (bp): 6070
  Vector type: Mammalian Expression, AAV
Growth in bacteria
  Bacterial resistance: Ampicillin, 100 μg/mL
  Growth temperature: 37°C
  Growth strain: NEB Stable
  Copy number: High Copy
Gene/Insert
  Gene/Insert name: EGFP
  Species: Synthetic
  Insert size (bp): 1000
  Promoter: CD68
  Cloning method: Restriction Enzyme; 5′ cloning site unknown (unknown if destroyed); 3′ cloning site unknown (unknown if destroyed)
  Sequencing primers: 5′ CGTCGCCGTCCAGCTCGACCA; 3′ caacgggccacaactcctc
Terms and licenses: Academic/Nonprofit Terms; Industry Terms: Not Available to Industry
Depositor comments: These plasmids were generated as part of the Illuminating the Druggable Genome (IDG) program sponsored by the NIH Common Fund. The goal of this program is to identify, gather, and distribute information and resources for proteins that currently are not well-studied yet belong to commonly drug-targeted protein families: protein kinases, non-olfactory G-protein coupled receptors (GPCRs), and ion channels. The IDG program is designed to develop fundamental research tools for understudied proteins, elucidate their function, and disseminate the IDG-related resources and data to the greater scientific community.
How to cite: pAAV CD68-EGFP was a gift from Bryan Roth (Addgene plasmid # 75034)
