>Addgene plasmid #75034 | pAAV CD68-EGFP | addgene partial sequence | sequence record 160962 | pBR322ori-F 5'-GGGAAACGCCTGGTATCTTT-3'
TCTGACTTGAGCGTCGATTTTTGTGATGCTCGTCAGGGGGGCGGAGCCTATGGAAAAACGCCAGCAACGC
GGCCTTTTTACGGTTCCTGGCCTTTTGCTGGCCTTTTGCTCACATGTCCTGCAGGCAGCTGCGCGCTCGC
TCGCTCACTGAGGCCGCCCGGGCGTCGGGCGACCTTTGGTCGCCCGGCCTCAGTGAGCGAGCGAGCGCGC
AGAGAGGGAGTGGCCAACTCCATCACTAGGGGTTCCTGCGGCCGCACGCGTGATATCAAACTGCCTGTTT
GGGCTTCTCATTTCTTACCTCCCCTTCCCTCTCCCACCTGCTACTGGGTGCATCTCTGCTCCCCCCTTCC
CCAGCAGATGGTTACCTTTGGGCTGTTGCTTTCTTGTCACCATCTGAGTTCTCAGACGCTGGAAAGCCAT
GTTCTCGGCTCTGTGAATGACAATGCTGACTGGAGTGCTGCCCCTCTGTAAAGGGCTGGGTGTGGATGGT
CACAAGCCCCTCACATGCCTCAGCCAAGAGGAAGTAGTACAGGGGTCAGCCCAGAGGTCCAGGGGAAAGG
AGTGGAAACCGATTTCCCCACCAAGGGAGGGGCCTGTACCTCAGCTGTTCCCATAGCTACTTGCCACAAC
TGCCAAGCAAGTTTCGCTGAGTTTGACACATGGATCCCTGTGGATCAACTGCCCTAGGACTCCGTTTGCA
CCCATGTGACACTGTTGACTTTGCCCTGACGAAGCAGGGCCAACAGTCCCCTAACTTAATTACAAAAACT
AATGACTAAGAGAGAGGTGGCTAGAGCTGAGGCCCCTGAGTCAGGCTGTGGGTGGGATCATCTCCAGTAC
AGGAAGTGAGACTTTCATTTCCTCCTTTCCAAGAGAGGGCTGAGGGAGCAGGGTTGAGCAACTGGTGCAG
ACAGCCTAGCTGGACTTTGGGTGAGGCGGTTCAGCCATATCGTCGACGCCACCATGGTGAGCAAG
